Addgene plasmid #75856: MEX3B gRNA (BRDN0001147189)
Purpose: 3rd generation lentiviral gRNA plasmid targeting human MEX3B
Depositing lab: John Doench & David Root. Depositing organization: Broad Institute. Publication: Optimized sgRNA design to maximize activity and minimize off-target effects of CRISPR-Cas9. Doench JG, Fusi N, Sullender M, Hegde M, Vaimberg EW, Donovan KF, Smith I, Tothova Z, Wilen C, Orchard R, Virgin HW, Listgarten J, Root DE. Nat Biotechnol. 2016 Jan 18. doi: 10.1038/nbt.3437. PubMed 26780180.
Backbone
  Vector backbone: lentiGuide-Puro
  Backbone manufacturer: Zhang Lab (Addgene plasmid # 52963)
  Vector type: Mammalian Expression, Lentiviral, CRISPR
  Selectable markers: Puromycin
Growth in bacteria
  Bacterial resistance: Ampicillin, 100 μg/mL
  Growth temperature: 37°C
  Growth strain: DH5alpha
  Copy number: High Copy
Gene/Insert
  Gene/Insert name: MEX3B (alt names: MEX3B; NM_032246.4)
  gRNA/shRNA sequence: GAACGTGGATCGCGCTCGAG
  Species: H. sapiens (human)
  Entrez Gene: MEX3B (a.k.a. RKHD3, MEX-3B, RNF195, MGC117199, DKFZp434J0617)
  Promoter: hU6
  Cloning method: Unknown
  Sequencing primers: 5′ U6-F; 3′ pS2-R
Terms and licenses: Academic/Nonprofit Terms; Industry Terms: Not Available to Industry
Depositor comments: The gRNA was designed to target the following Genbank reference sequence(s): NM_032246.4. Note that this plasmid does NOT contain Cas9. It should be used in conjunction with lentiCas9-Blast (Addgene #52962) or otherwise with cell lines already expressing Cas9. Browse the full kinome gRNA library at http://www.addgene.org/pooled-library/broadgpp-human-kinome/ or visit http://www.broadinstitute.org/rnai/public/ for detailed protocols and information.
How to cite: MEX3B gRNA (BRDN0001147189) was a gift from John Doench & David Root (Addgene plasmid # 75856 ; http://n2t.net/addgene:75856 ; RRID:Addgene_75856)
