[The description below was written by a language model from this plasmid's Addgene catalogue record and pLannotate feature annotations shown in this document.]
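Description:
MEX3B gRNA (BRDN0001147189) is a third-generation lentiviral guide RNA plasmid built on the lentiGuide-Puro backbone, designed to deliver a single Streptococcus pyogenes Cas9 guide targeting human MEX3B (also known as RKHD3 or RNF195). It is propagated in E. coli as a high-copy plasmid through a ColE1/pUC-type origin and selected with ampicillin via the β-lactamase gene. The 8,323 nt annotated sequence also carries an f1 origin, an SV40 origin and remnants of lac and phage promoter elements inherited from the cloning backbone.

The viral genome is driven in packaging cells by an RSV promoter fused to a truncated HIV-1 5' LTR, followed by the Ψ packaging signal, a gag fragment and the Rev response element, and it ends in a ΔU3 self-inactivating 3' LTR with a downstream SV40 polyadenylation signal. Within this frame, a human U6 RNA polymerase III promoter transcribes the MEX3B-specific spacer joined to the SpCas9 gRNA scaffold. A cPPT/CTS element lies after this cassette and aids nuclear import of the viral DNA. Next comes an EF-1α core promoter with its intron A driving puromycin N-acetyltransferase, and a WPRE that boosts transcript expression. Transduced mammalian cells can therefore be selected with puromycin.

The plasmid does not encode Cas9, so it must be used in cells that already express the nuclease or alongside a separate Cas9 lentivirus such as lentiCas9-Blast. The guide was designed against a MEX3B RefSeq transcript and belongs to a human kinome gRNA collection linked to work on optimised sgRNA design, making it suited to CRISPR knockout of MEX3B in human cells.
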