Features (pLannotate 1.2.2; 29 found; start..end, strand, type, name):
     14..80      +  CDS            small t antigen (fragment): SV40 (simian virus 40) small t antigen
    106..317     +  promoter       EF-1α core promoter: core promoter for human elongation factor EF-1α
    318..1256    +  intron         EF-1α intron A: intron upstream of the start codon of human EF-1α
   1278..1877    +  CDS            PuroR (fragment): puromycin N-acetyltransferase; pac from Streptomyces; confers resistance to puromycin
   1893..2481    +  misc_feature   WPRE: woodchuck hepatitis virus posttranscriptional regulatory element
   2532..2551    +  misc_feature   cPPT/CTS (fragment): central polypurine tract and central termination sequence of HIV-1
   2553..2786    +  LTR            3' LTR (ΔU3): self-inactivating 3' long terminal repeat (LTR) from HIV-1
   2864..2985    +  polyA_signal   SV40 poly(A) signal: SV40 polyadenylation signal
   3025..3160    +  rep_origin     SV40 ori: SV40 origin of replication
   3181..3199    -  promoter       T7 promoter: promoter for bacteriophage T7 RNA polymerase
   3207..3362    +  CDS            lacZα (fragment): LacZα fragment of β-galactosidase; lacZ fragment
   3367..3795    +  rep_origin     f1 ori (sequence partly withheld): f1 bacteriophage origin of replication; arrow indicates direction of (+) strand synthesis
   3848..3952    +  promoter       AmpR promoter: bla
   3953..4813    +  CDS            AmpR: β-lactamase; bla; confers resistance to ampicillin, carbenicillin, and related antibiotics
   4984..5572    +  rep_origin     ori: high-copy-number ColE1/pMB1/pBR322/pUC origin of replication
   5755..5847    +  CDS            lacI (fragment): lac repressor; lacI; The lac repressor binds to the lac operator to inhibit transcription in E. coli. This inhibition can be relieved by adding lactose or isopropyl-β-D-thiogalactopyranoside (IPTG).
   5860..5881    +  protein_bind   CAP binding site: CAP binding activates transcription in the presence of cAMP. E. coli catabolite activator protein
   5896..5926    +  promoter       lac promoter: promoter for the E. coli lac operon
   5934..5950    +  protein_bind   lac operator: The lac repressor binds to the lac operator to inhibit transcription in E. coli. This inhibition can be relieved by adding lactose or isopropyl-β-D-thiogalactopyranoside (IPTG). lac repressor encoded by lacI
   5995..6013    +  promoter       T3 promoter: promoter for bacteriophage T3 RNA polymerase
   6041..6267    +  promoter       RSV promoter: Rous sarcoma virus enhancer/promoter
   6268..6448    +  LTR            5' LTR (truncated): truncated 5' long terminal repeat (LTR) from HIV-1
   6495..6620    +  misc_feature   HIV-1 Ψ: packaging signal of human immunodeficiency virus type 1
   6604..6967    +  CDS            HIV-1 gag (fragment): gag protein from human immunodeficiency virus 1; gag
   7113..7346    +  misc_feature   RRE: The Rev response element (RRE) of HIV-1 allows for Rev-dependent mRNA export from the nucleus to the cytoplasm.
   7723..7749    +  CDS            Rev (fragment): human immunodeficiency virus 1 (HIV-1) Rev protein; rev; enhances nuclear export of unspliced and incompletely spliced viral mRNAs
   7753..7993    +  promoter       U6 promoter: RNA polymerase III promoter for human U6 snRNA
   8023..8098    +  misc_RNA       gRNA scaffold: guide RNA scaffold for the Streptococcus pyogenes CRISPR/Cas9 system
   8154..8271    +  misc_feature   cPPT/CTS: central polypurine tract and central termination sequence of HIV-1
>Addgene plasmid #75856 | MEX3B gRNA (BRDN0001147189) | addgene full sequence | sequence record 184702 | Addgene Assembled Sequence
CCCGGGTGCAAAGATGGATAAAGTTTTAAACAGAGAGGAATCTTTGCAGCTAATGGACCTTCTAGGTCTT
GAAAGGAGTGGGAATTGGCTCCGGTGCCCGTCAGTGGGCAGAGCGCACATCGCCCACAGTCCCCGAGAAG
TTGGGGGGAGGGGTCGGCAATTGATCCGGTGCCTAGAGAAGGTGGCGCGGGGTAAACTGGGAAAGTGATG
TCGTGTACTGGCTCCGCCTTTTTCCCGAGGGTGGGGGAGAACCGTATATAAGTGCAGTAGTCGCCGTGAA
CGTTCTTTTTCGCAACGGGTTTGCCGCCAGAACACAGGTAAGTGCCGTGTGTGGTTCCCGCGGGCCTGGC
CTCTTTACGGGTTATGGCCCTTGCGTGCCTTGAATTACTTCCACCTGGCTGCAGTACGTGATTCTTGATC
CCGAGCTTCGGGTTGGAAGTGGGTGGGAGAGTTCGAGGCCTTGCGCTTAAGGAGCCCCTTCGCCTCGTGC
TTGAGTTGAGGCCTGGCCTGGGCGCTGGGGCCGCCGCGTGCGAATCTGGTGGCACCTTCGCGCCTGTCTC
GCTGCTTTCGATAAGTCTCTAGCCATTTAAAATTTTTGATGACCTGCTGCGACGCTTTTTTTCTGGCAAG
ATAGTCTTGTAAATGCGGGCCAAGATCTGCACACTGGTATTTCGGTTTTTGGGGCCGCGGGCGGCGACGG
GGCCCGTGCGTCCCAGCGCACATGTTCGGCGAGGCGGGGCCTGCGAGCGCGGCCACCGAGAATCGGACGG
GGGTAGTCTCAAGCTGGCCGGCCTGCTCTGGTGCCTGGCCTCGCGCCGCCGTGTATCGCCCCGCCCTGGG
CGGCAAGGCTGGCCCGGTCGGCACCAGTTGCGTGAGCGGAAAGATGGCCGCTTCCCGGCCCTGCTGCAGG
GAGCTCAAAATGGAGGACGCGGCGCTCGGGAGAGCGGGCGGGTGAGTCACCCACACAAAGGAAAAGGGCC
TTTCCGTCCTCAGCCGTCGCTTCATGTGACTCCACGGAGTACCGGGCGCCGTCCAGGCACCTCGATTAGT
TCTCGAGCTTTTGGAGTACGTCGTCTTTAGGTTGGGGGGAGGGGTTTTATGCGATGGAGTTTCCCCACAC
TGAGTGGGTGGAGACTGAAGTTAGGCCAGCTTGGCACTTGATGTAATTCTCCTTGGAATTTGCCCTTTTT
GAGTTTGGATCTTGGTTCATTCTCAAGCCTCAGACAGTGGTTCAAAGTTTTTTTCTTCCATTTCAGGTGT
CGTGACGTACGGCCACCATGACCGAGTACAAGCCCACGGTGCGCCTCGCCACCCGCGACGACGTCCCCAG
GGCCGTACGCACCCTCGCCGCCGCGTTCGCCGACTACCCCGCCACGCGCCACACCGTCGATCCGGACCGC
CACATCGAGCGGGTCACCGAGCTGCAAGAACTCTTCCTCACGCGCGTCGGGCTCGACATCGGCAAGGTGT
GGGTCGCGGACGACGGCGCCGCCGTGGCGGTCTGGACCACGCCGGAGAGCGTCGAAGCGGGGGCGGTGTT
CGCCGAGATCGGCCCGCGCATGGCCGAGTTGAGCGGTTCCCGGCTGGCCGCGCAGCAACAGATGGAAGGC
CTCCTGGCGCCGCACCGGCCCAAGGAGCCCGCGTGGTTCCTGGCCACCGTCGGAGTCTCGCCCGACCACC
AGGGCAAGGGTCTGGGCAGCGCCGTCGTGCTCCCCGGAGTGGAGGCGGCCGAGCGCGCCGGGGTGCCCGC
CTTCCTGGAGACCTCCGCGCCCCGCAACCTCCCCTTCTACGAGCGGCTCGGCTTCACCGTCACCGCCGAC
GTCGAGGTGCCCGAAGGACCGCGCACCTGGTGCATGACCCGCAAGCCCGGTGCCTGAACGCGTTAAGTCG
ACAATCAACCTCTGGATTACAAAATTTGTGAAAGATTGACTGGTATTCTTAACTATGTTGCTCCTTTTAC
GCTATGTGGATACGCTGCTTTAATGCCTTTGTATCATGCTATTGCTTCCCGTATGGCTTTCATTTTCTCC
TCCTTGTATAAATCCTGGTTGCTGTCTCTTTATGAGGAGTTGTGGCCCGTTGTCAGGCAACGTGGCGTGG
TGTGCACTGTGTTTGCTGACGCAACCCCCACTGGTTGGGGCATTGCCACCACCTGTCAGCTCCTTTCCGG
GACTTTCGCTTTCCCCCTCCCTATTGCCACGGCGGAACTCATCGCCGCCTGCCTTGCCCGCTGCTGGACA
GGGGCTCGGCTGTTGGGCACTGACAATTCCGTGGTGTTGTCGGGGAAATCATCGTCCTTTCCTTGGCTGC
TCGCCTGTGTTGCCACCTGGATTCTGCGCGGGACGTCCTTCTGCTACGTCCCTTCGGCCCTCAATCCAGC
GGACCTTCCTTCCCGCGGCCTGCTGCCGGCTCTGCGGCCTCTTCCGCGTCTTCGCCTTCGCCCTCAGACG
AGTCGGATCTCCCTTTGGGCCGCCTCCCCGCGTCGACTTTAAGACCAATGACTTACAAGGCAGCTGTAGA
TCTTAGCCACTTTTTAAAAGAAAAGGGGGGACTGGAAGGGCTAATTCACTCCCAACGAAGACAAGATCTG
CTTTTTGCTTGTACTGGGTCTCTCTGGTTAGACCAGATCTGAGCCTGGGAGCTCTCTGGCTAACTAGGGA
ACCCACTGCTTAAGCCTCAATAAAGCTTGCCTTGAGTGCTTCAAGTAGTGTGTGCCCGTCTGTTGTGTGA
CTCTGGTAACTAGAGATCCCTCAGACCCTTTTAGTCAGTGTGGAAAATCTCTAGCAGTACGTATAGTAGT
TCATGTCATCTTATTATTCAGTATTTATAACTTGCAAAGAAATGAATATCAGAGAGTGAGAGGAACTTGT
TTATTGCAGCTTATAATGGTTACAAATAAAGCAATAGCATCACAAATTTCACAAATAAAGCATTTTTTTC
ACTGCATTCTAGTTGTGGTTTGTCCAAACTCATCAATGTATCTTATCATGTCTGGCTCTAGCTATCCCGC
CCCTAACTCCGCCCATCCCGCCCCTAACTCCGCCCAGTTCCGCCCATTCTCCGCCCCATGGCTGACTAAT
TTTTTTTATTTATGCAGAGGCCGAGGCCGCCTCGGCCTCTGAGCTATTCCAGAAGTAGTGAGGAGGCTTT
TTTGGAGGCCTAGGGACGTACCCAATTCGCCCTATAGTGAGTCGTATTACGCGCGCTCACTGGCCGTCGT
TTTACAACGTCGTGACTGGGAAAACCCTGGCGTTACCCAACTTAATCGCCTTGCAGCACATCCCCCTTTC
GCCAGCTGGCGTAATAGCGAAGAGGCCCGCACCGATCGCCCTTCCCAACAGTTGCGCAGCCTGAATGGCG
AATGGG
[124 nt withheld, positions 3367-3490]
C
[91 nt withheld, positions 3492-3582]
A
[49 nt withheld, positions 3584-3632]
CCTTTGACGTTGGAGTCCACGTTCTTT
[37 nt withheld, positions 3660-3696]
ACCCTATCTCGGTCTATTCTTTTGATTTATAAGGGATTTTGCCGATTTCGGCCTATTGGTTAAAAAATGA
GCTGATTTAACAAAAATTTAACGCGAATTTTAACAAAATATTAACGCTTACAATTTAGGTGGCACTTTTC
GGGGAAATGTGCGCGGAACCCCTATTTGTTTATTTTTCTAAATACATTCAAATATGTATCCGCTCATGAG
ACAATAACCCTGATAAATGCTTCAATAATATTGAAAAAGGAAGAGTATGAGTATTCAACATTTCCGTGTC
GCCCTTATTCCCTTTTTTGCGGCATTTTGCCTTCCTGTTTTTGCTCACCCAGAAACGCTGGTGAAAGTAA
AAGATGCTGAAGATCAGTTGGGTGCACGAGTGGGTTACATCGAACTGGATCTCAACAGCGGTAAGATCCT
TGAGAGTTTTCGCCCCGAAGAACGTTTTCCAATGATGAGCACTTTTAAAGTTCTGCTATGTGGCGCGGTA
TTATCCCGTATTGACGCCGGGCAAGAGCAACTCGGTCGCCGCATACACTATTCTCAGAATGACTTGGTTG
AGTACTCACCAGTCACAGAAAAGCATCTTACGGATGGCATGACAGTAAGAGAATTATGCAGTGCTGCCAT
AACCATGAGTGATAACACTGCGGCCAACTTACTTCTGACAACGATCGGAGGACCGAAGGAGCTAACCGCT
TTTTTGCACAACATGGGGGATCATGTAACTCGCCTTGATCGTTGGGAACCGGAGCTGAATGAAGCCATAC
CAAACGACGAGCGTGACACCACGATGCCTGTAGCAATGGCAACAACGTTGCGCAAACTATTAACTGGCGA
ACTACTTACTCTAGCTTCCCGGCAACAATTAATAGACTGGATGGAGGCGGATAAAGTTGCAGGACCACTT
CTGCGCTCGGCCCTTCCGGCTGGCTGGTTTATTGCTGATAAATCTGGAGCCGGTGAGCGTGGGTCTCGCG
GTATCATTGCAGCACTGGGGCCAGATGGTAAGCCCTCCCGTATCGTAGTTATCTACACGACGGGGAGTCA
GGCAACTATGGATGAACGAAATAGACAGATCGCTGAGATAGGTGCCTCACTGATTAAGCATTGGTAACTG
TCAGACCAAGTTTACTCATATATACTTTAGATTGATTTAAAACTTCATTTTTAATTTAAAAGGATCTAGG
TGAAGATCCTTTTTGATAATCTCATGACCAAAATCCCTTAACGTGAGTTTTCGTTCCACTGAGCGTCAGA
CCCCGTAGAAAAGATCAAAGGATCTTCTTGAGATCCTTTTTTTCTGCGCGTAATCTGCTGCTTGCAAACA
AAAAAACCACCGCTACCAGCGGTGGTTTGTTTGCCGGATCAAGAGCTACCAACTCTTTTTCCGAAGGTAA
CTGGCTTCAGCAGAGCGCAGATACCAAATACTGTTCTTCTAGTGTAGCCGTAGTTAGGCCACCACTTCAA
GAACTCTGTAGCACCGCCTACATACCTCGCTCTGCTAATCCTGTTACCAGTGGCTGCTGCCAGTGGCGAT
AAGTCGTGTCTTACCGGGTTGGACTCAAGACGATAGTTACCGGATAAGGCGCAGCGGTCGGGCTGAACGG
GGGGTTCGTGCACACAGCCCAGCTTGGAGCGAACGACCTACACCGAACTGAGATACCTACAGCGTGAGCT
ATGAGAAAGCGCCACGCTTCCCGAAGGGAGAAAGGCGGACAGGTATCCGGTAAGCGGCAGGGTCGGAACA
GGAGAGCGCACGAGGGAGCTTCCAGGGGGAAACGCCTGGTATCTTTATAGTCCTGTCGGGTTTCGCCACC
TCTGACTTGAGCGTCGATTTTTGTGATGCTCGTCAGGGGGGCGGAGCCTATGGAAAAACGCCAGCAACGC
GGCCTTTTTACGGTTCCTGGCCTTTTGCTGGCCTTTTGCTCACATGTTCTTTCCTGCGTTATCCCCTGAT
TCTGTGGATAACCGTATTACCGCCTTTGAGTGAGCTGATACCGCTCGCCGCAGCCGAACGACCGAGCGCA
GCGAGTCAGTGAGCGAGGAAGCGGAAGAGCGCCCAATACGCAAACCGCCTCTCCCCGCGCGTTGGCCGAT
TCATTAATGCAGCTGGCACGACAGGTTTCCCGACTGGAAAGCGGGCAGTGAGCGCAACGCAATTAATGTG
AGTTAGCTCACTCATTAGGCACCCCAGGCTTTACACTTTATGCTTCCGGCTCGTATGTTGTGTGGAATTG
TGAGCGGATAACAATTTCACACAGGAAACAGCTATGACCATGATTACGCCAAGCGCGCAATTAACCCTCA
CTAAAGGGAACAAAAGCTGGAGCTGCAAGCTTAATGTAGTCTTATGCAATACTCTTGTAGTCTTGCAACA
TGGTAACGATGAGTTAGCAACATGCCTTACAAGGAGAGAAAAAGCACCGTGCATGCCGATTGGTGGAAGT
AAGGTGGTACGATCGTGCCTTATTAGGAAGGCAACAGACGGGTCTGACATGGATTGGACGAACCACTGAA
TTGCCGCATTGCAGAGATATTGTATTTAAGTGCCTAGCTCGATACATAAACGGGTCTCTCTGGTTAGACC
AGATCTGAGCCTGGGAGCTCTCTGGCTAACTAGGGAACCCACTGCTTAAGCCTCAATAAAGCTTGCCTTG
AGTGCTTCAAGTAGTGTGTGCCCGTCTGTTGTGTGACTCTGGTAACTAGAGATCCCTCAGACCCTTTTAG
TCAGTGTGGAAAATCTCTAGCAGTGGCGCCCGAACAGGGACTTGAAAGCGAAAGGGAAACCAGAGGAGCT
CTCTCGACGCAGGACTCGGCTTGCTGAAGCGCGCACGGCAAGAGGCGAGGGGCGGCGACTGGTGAGTACG
CCAAAAATTTTGACTAGCGGAGGCTAGAAGGAGAGAGATGGGTGCGAGAGCGTCAGTATTAAGCGGGGGA
GAATTAGATCGCGATGGGAAAAAATTCGGTTAAGGCCAGGGGGAAAGAAAAAATATAAATTAAAACATAT
AGTATGGGCAAGCAGGGAGCTAGAACGATTCGCAGTTAATCCTGGCCTGTTAGAAACATCAGAAGGCTGT
AGACAAATACTGGGACAGCTACAACCATCCCTTCAGACAGGATCAGAAGAACTTAGATCATTATATAATA
CAGTAGCAACCCTCTATTGTGTGCATCAAAGGATAGAGATAAAAGACACCAAGGAAGCTTTAGACAAGAT
AGAGGAAGAGCAAAACAAAAGTAAGACCACCGCACAGCAAGCGGCCGCTGATCTTCAGACCTGGAGGAGG
AGATATGAGGGACAATTGGAGAAGTGAATTATATAAATATAAAGTAGTAAAAATTGAACCATTAGGAGTA
GCACCCACCAAGGCAAAGAGAAGAGTGGTGCAGAGAGAAAAAAGAGCAGTGGGAATAGGAGCTTTGTTCC
TTGGGTTCTTGGGAGCAGCAGGAAGCACTATGGGCGCAGCGTCAATGACGCTGACGGTACAGGCCAGACA
ATTATTGTCTGGTATAGTGCAGCAGCAGAACAATTTGCTGAGGGCTATTGAGGCGCAACAGCATCTGTTG
CAACTCACAGTCTGGGGCATCAAGCAGCTCCAGGCAAGAATCCTGGCTGTGGAAAGATACCTAAAGGATC
AACAGCTCCTGGGGATTTGGGGTTGCTCTGGAAAACTCATTTGCACCACTGCTGTGCCTTGGAATGCTAG
TTGGAGTAATAAATCTCTGGAACAGATTTGGAATCACACGACCTGGATGGAGTGGGACAGAGAAATTAAC
AATTACACAAGCTTAATACACTCCTTAATTGAAGAATCGCAAAACCAGCAAGAAAAGAATGAACAAGAAT
TATTGGAATTAGATAAATGGGCAAGTTTGTGGAATTGGTTTAACATAACAAATTGGCTGTGGTATATAAA
ATTATTCATAATGATAGTAGGAGGCTTGGTAGGTTTAAGAATAGTTTTTGCTGTACTTTCTATAGTGAAT
AGAGTTAGGCAGGGATATTCACCATTATCGTTTCAGACCCACCTCCCAACCCCGAGGGGACCCAGAGAGG
GCCTATTTCCCATGATTCCTTCATATTTGCATATACGATACAAGGCTGTTAGAGAGATAATTAGAATTAA
TTTGACTGTAAACACAAAGATATTAGTACAAAATACGTGACGTAGAAAGTAATAATTTCTTGGGTAGTTT
GCAGTTTTAAAATTATGTTTTAAAATGGACTATCATATGCTTACCGTAACTTGAAAGTATTTCGATTTCT
TGGCTTTATATATCTTGTGGAAAGGACGAAACACCGGAACGTGGATCGCGCTCGAGGTTTTAGAGCTAGA
AATAGCAAGTTAAAATAAGGCTAGTCCGTTATCAACTTGAAAAAGTGGCACCGAGTCGGTGCTTTTTTAA
GCTTGGCGTAACTAGATCTTGAGACAAATGGCAGTATTCATCCACAATTTTAAAAGAAAAGGGGGGATTG
GGGGGTACAGTGCAGGGGAAAGAATAGTAGACATAATAGCAACAGACATACAAACTAAAGAATTACAAAA
ACAAATTACAAAAATTCAAAATTTTCGGGTTTATTACAGGGACAGCAGAGATCCACTTTGGCGCCGGCTC
GAGGGGG
