>Addgene plasmid #75856 | MEX3B gRNA (BRDN0001147189) | depositor partial sequence | sequence record 143316 | Target Sequence
GAACGTGGATCGCGCTCGAG
