>Addgene plasmid #75856 | MEX3B gRNA (BRDN0001147189) | addgene partial sequence | sequence record 184701 | hU6-F
AGAAAGTAATAATTTCTTGGGTAGTTTGCAGTTTTAAAATTATGTTTTAAAATGGACTATCATATGCTTA
CCGTAACTTGAAAGTATTTCGATTTCTTGGCTTTATATATCTTGTGGAAAGGACGAAACACCGGAACGTG
GATCGCGCTCGAGGTTTTAGAGCTAGAAATAGCAAGTTAAAATAAGGCTAGTCCGTTATCAACTTGAAAA
AGTGGCACCGAGTCGGTGCTTTTTTAAGCTTGGCGTAACTAGATCTTGAGACAAATGGCAGTATTCATCC
ACAATTTTAAAAGAAAAGGGGGGATTGGGGGGTACAGTGCAGGGGAAAGAATAGTAGACATAATAGCAAC
AGACATACAAACTAAAGAATTACAAAAACAAATTACAAAAATTCAAAATTTTCGGGTTTATTACAGGGAC
AGCAGAGATCCACTTTGGCGCCGGCTCGAGGGGGCCCGGGTGCAAAGATGGATAAAGTTTTAAACAGAGA
GGAATCTTTGCAGCTAATGGACCTTCTAGGTCTTGAAAGGAGTGGGAATTGGCTCCGGTGCCCGTCAGTG
GGCAGAGCGC
